>Addgene plasmid #28038 | pTGV-Express-Kan SMR5917 | depositor full sequence | sequence record 13268 | Author sequence
GCCCTGGCGCGCCTAGGCCATATGGGCCCGGGCGAGCATATTGATCCGCTGCAAACTGAAATTGGCAGCA
TGGTCTATGCGGTGAAACCAGGCGATGGTTCTGCGCGTGAACAGGCGGCGAGCTGCCAGCGTGTGATTGG
CGGTCTGGCGAATATTGCCGAGGAGTACGCGACTAAACGCTATCGTTCTAACGTCATCAACTGGGGGATG
TTACCGCTGCAAATGGCGGAAGTACCAACCTTTGAAGTGGGGGATTACATTTACATCCCTGGCATTAAAG
CGGCGCTGGATAATCCGGGTACGACGTTTAAAGGTTATGTGATCCATGAAGATGCGCCGGTAACGGAAAT
TACGCTCTATATGGAAAGTCTGACTGCTGAAGAGCGCGAGATTATCAAGGCGGGTAGTTTGATTAACTTC
AATAAAAACCGTCAGATGTAAAAAGCGCCATGTGAATGTAGGTCGCATTCGGCACTTATTGTCGGATGCG
ATGCTTGCGCATCTTATCCGACCTACGAATCGCATCGAATCTGTAGGCCAGATAAGGCATTTTCGCAGCA
TCCGGCACTTATTGTCGGATGCGATGCTTGCGCATCTTATCCGACCTACAAATCGCATCGAACCGTAGGC
CGGATAAGGCGTTTACGCCGCATCCGGCAAATAGTTAATTGCTCTTACTTCTTCGCCTCTGCAACCACTT
TACTACCCACGCCGCGGTTATTGTATTCCCACATGCGGTTGTAGTTAGTGTCATTCAGATTGCGCTGTAT
TTCGTCGTTATCATCTACGCTGCCGGTATTACCCGCAAACGGACGATTAGAGATCACCGCATCGGCCCAC
GGTTTAGCCGTGTTAAAACCTTCGTTGATGGCGCTATCACGGATCACCACCTGACCGTTGGTATTGGCAT
CAACATCCAGCGAGCGGCCCAGTTGCGCCACACCATCACCGAAAGCATTGAAACGGCTGTTTACGGCGAG
GAAACCGTAGTAAATGTTGGACAGCGTAGCCGGTGCAAACACATACGCTTCTTGCTGAGTACGTGAGTTC
ACCACGCGGAATTCGGTGTTATCGAACACCACTGCGCCGCGACCAGAAACGATATCCACATCCCCTTCAA
TGTAGCTGTTGGTCACCAGCGTACGCGGCTGACGATTCGTTTCCAGACGGTTCTGCACACCGCTGTTGGT
GACAAAGAAGGTGTTCTGACGACCGAGAATGTTAACGTTGTTAATCTGTACCTGGTCACCATCAGTACGC
AGTGCCACCGCCGGATGGTTACCTGCATCTACGCTATCGCCCAGCGTGTTTTCGATGGTCAGATTTTGCA
GTTGCAGGCCATTGTTTTGTGACCAGAAGACCGCAGAGCAGAGAACACCGATACTGTCGCTGCGTTTGCT
CTGGCAGCTATCGTACATATACCACGCTGGTTTACCTGGCATATATTTGCCGCGCGGGTTGACGTCGTGA
CGCCAGTCGGCAGGGCTCATGCCACCATCAAGGGAAAGCCCAATCTTCACATCAATCGGTTTTTCACCTG
TACCGTACAGAGTAATTCCACCCGGAGCGGCAGGGACATATACCGTTCCCTGATACTCACCAGGCATCAC
GGCAATATACTGGCGCTTGTTGGTACGCTTGATAATTGCCGCATCTACCGCCGCCTGAATCGTGGTATGC
GTTACACCTTGAGTGCCCGCCGGGCCGACAACAAAGTCAGGTTGCGCAGGCAGGGTAATCGGGGAAGGAT
TCCACGCTGCAGCACCTGGTGTCAGGGATGCAAAATAGTGTTGAGCATCGAAATTCTGCGCTTCTTTTGC
CGACAGAATCGGGCGAGAAGAGGTACCAGGCGCGGTTTGATCAGAAGGACGTTGATCGGGCGGGGTTGAG
CTACAGGCGGTCAGCGTCACGCCAAAAGCCAATGCCAGCGCCAGACGGGAAACTGAAAATGTGTTCACAG
GTTGCTCCGGGCTATGAAATAGAAAAATGAATCCGTTGAAGGCATGTCTGAGCTCCTGTCATGCATGCAA
GCTTCCTGAATCGCCCCATCATCCAGCCAGAAAGTGAGGGAGCCACGGTTGATGAGAGCTTTGTTGTAGG
TGGACCAGTTGGTGATTTTGAACTTTTGCTTTGCCACGGAACGGTCTGCGTTGTCGGGAAGATGCGTGAT
CTGATCCTTCAACTCAGCAAAAGTTCGATTTATTCAACAAAGCCGCCGTCCCGTCAAGTCAGCGTAATGC
TCTGCCAGTGTTACAACCAATTAACCAATTCTGATTAGAAAAACTCATCGAGCATCAAATGAAACTGCAA
TTTATTCATATCAGGATTATCAATACCATATTTTTGAAAAAGCCGTTTCTGTAATGAAGGAGAAAACTCA
CCGAGGCAGTTCCATAGGATGGCAAGATCCTGGTATCGGTCTGCGATTCCGACTCGTCCAACATCAATAC
AACCTATTAATTTCCCCTCGTCAAAAATAAGGTTATCAAGTGAGAAATCACCATGAGTGACGACTGAATC
CGGTGAGAATGGCAANNNNNNATGCATTTCTTTCCAGACTTGTTCAACAGGCCAGCCATTACGCTCGTCA
TCAAAATCACTCGCATCAACCAAACCGTTATTCATTCGTGATTGCGCCTGAGCGAGACGAAATACGCGAT
CGCTGTTAAAAGGACAATTACAAACAGGAATCGAATGCAACCGGCGCAGGAACACTGCCAGCGCATCAAC
AATATTTTCACCTGAATCAGGATATTCTTCTAATACCTGGAATGCTGTTTTNNNNNNGATCGCAGTGGTG
AGTAACCATGCATCATCAGGAGTACGGATAAAATGCTTGATGGTCGGAAGAGGCATAAATTCCGTCAGCC
AGTTTAGTCTGACCATCTCATCTGTAACATCATTGGCAACGCTACCTTTGCCATGTTTCAGAAACAACTC
TGGCGCATCGGGCTTCCCATACAATCGATAGATTGTCGCACCTGATTGCCCGACATTATCGCGAGCCCAT
TTATACCCATATAAATCAGCATCCATGTTGGAATTTAATCGCGGCCTCGAGCAAGACGTTTCCCGTTGAA
TATGGCTCATAACACCCCTTGTATTACTGTTTATGTAAGCAGACAGTTTTATTGTTCATGATGATATATT
TTTATCTTGTGCAATGTAACATCAGAGATTTTGAGACACAACGTGGCTTTGTTGAATAAATCGAACTTTT
GCTGAGTTGAAGGATCAGATCACGCATCTTCCCGACAACGCAGACCGTTCCGTGGCAAAGCAAAAGTTCA
AAATCACCAACTGGTCCACCTACAACAAAGCTCTCATCAACCGTGGCTCCCTCACTTTCTGGCTGGATGA
TGGGGCGATTCAGGAAGCTTGCATGACAGGAGCTCTCCCGCCATTCAGAGAAGAAACCAATTGTCCATAT
TGCATCAGACATTGCCGTCACTGCGTCTTTTACTGGCTCTTCTCGCTAACCCAACCGGTAACCCCGCTTA
TTAAAAGCATTCTGTAACAAAGCGGGACCAAAGCCATGACAAAAACGCGTAACAAAAGTGTCTATAATCA
CGGCAGAAAAGTCCACATTGATTATTTGCACGGCGTCACACTTTGCTATGCCATAGCATTTTTATCCATA
AGATTAGCGGATCCTACCTGACGCTTTTTATCGCAACTCTCTACTGTTTCTCCATACCCGTTTTAGGAGG
TACTGAGCATGCGTCTAGAGCTCGAGGTAGATCTGAAAGCTTGAATCGATGTACGTACTATACCGGTGCG
AAACGGGAAGGTAAAAAGACAAAAAGTTGTTTTTAATACCTTTAAGTGATACCAGATGGCATTGCGCCAT
CTGGCAGAGTGATTAACTAAACATCGCAGTAATCGAGGCGCTTGCCAGAGAGTGGAAATGAACGTTAAAC
CCGACCATCGCGCCGCTGGCACCTTCATCGACATCAATACGTTCTATATCCAGCGCGTGAACGGTAAAAA
TGTAGCGATGAGTTTCGCCTTTCGGCGGTGCTGCGCCATCGTACCCGGTTTTACCAAAGTCGGTACGCGT
CTGCAAAACGCCGTCTGGCATTGCTACCAGACCAGAGCCAAACCCTTGCGGTAATACGCGGGTATCAGCG
GGTAAGTTAACAACTACCCAGTGCCACCAGCCGGAGCCGGTTGGCGCATCCGGGTCGTAGCAGGTGACAA
CAAAACTTTTCGTTCCCGCAGGAACATCATCCCACGCCAGATGCGGTGAAATATTATCGCCATCGTAACC
CATGCCGTTAAAGACATGACGATGCGGCAATTTATCGCCATCGCGCAGATCGTTACTGATGAGTTTCATG
AACCCTCCTTTCTTGTTTGCAGAAAGTGTAGCCAGAAACCCTCACGCGGACTTCTCGTTATTGGCAAAAA
AATGTTTCATCCTGTACCGCGCGGTTAACCGCTGCGGTCAGACGCTGCAACTGTTGCGGGAGAATAATAT
AGGGCGGCATCAGGTAAATCAGTTTGCCAAAAGGCCGGATCCAGACACCCTGTTCGACAAAGAATTTTTG
CAGCGCCGCCATATTCACCGGATGAGTGGTTTCGACCACGCCAATGGCCCCCAGTACGCGCACATCGGCA
ACCATTTCGGCATCACGGGCGGGGGCAAGTTGCTCGCGCAGCTGTACTTCAATATCCGCCACCTGTTGCT
GCCAGTCGCCAGATTCGAGAATCGCCAGGCTGGCGTTTGCTGCCGCGCAGGCCAGCGGATTGCCCATAAA
AGTTGGCCCATGCATAAAGCAACCGGCTTCACCGTTACTGATGGTTTCTGCAACCTCGCGCGTGGTGAGT
GTGGCGGAAAGGGTCATTGTGCCGCCGGTTAAGGCTTTACCGAGGCACAAAATGTCCGGCGCGATTTCTG
CATGTTCACAGGCAAACAGTTTCCCGGTACGACCAAATCCAGTGGCGATCTCGTCGGCAATCAGCAAGAT
ACCTTCGCGATCGCATATTTTGCGGATTCGTTTTAACCATTCCGGATGGTACATGCGCATCCCGCCTGCG
CCCTGGACAATCGGCTCAATGATCACCGCCGCGATTTCATGACGATGCGCCGCCATCAGGCGGGCAAAGC
CCACCATATCGCGCTCATCCCATTCGCCATCCATGCGGCTTTGCGGGGCGGGAGCAAACAGGTTTTCTGG
CAGGTAGCCTTTCCACAGACTGTGCATTGAGTTATCCGGATCGCACACCGACATCGCGCCAAAGGTATCG
CCATGATAACCATTGCGGAAGGTCAGAAAACGCTGGCGCGCTTCGCCTTTGGCTTGCCAGTACTGCAACG
CCATTTTCATCGCCACTTCCACCGCTACGGAACCGGAGTCCGCGAGAAAAACGCACTCCAGCGGTTGCGG
CGTCATCGCCACCAGTTTGCGGCACAGCTCAATGGCTGGCGCATGGGTGATACCGCCAAACATCACATGC
GACATGGCATCAATTTGCGACTTCATCGCCGCATTAAGCTGCGGGTGATTGTAGCCGTGGATCGCCGCCC
ACCAGGACGACATACCGTCAACCAGGCGTCTGCCGTCAGACAAAATCAGCTCGCAACCTTCGGCGCTCAC
CACCGGATAAACCGGCAGAGGGGAGGTCATGGATGTGTATGGGTGCCAGATATGGCGTTGGTCAAAGGCA
AGATCGTCCGTTGTCATAATCGACTTGTAAACCAAATTGAAAAGATTTAGGTTTACAAGTCTACACCGAA
TTAACAACAAAAAACACGTTTTGGAGAAGCCCCATGGCTCACCGCCCACGCTGGACATTGTCGCAAGTCA
CAGAATTATTTGAAAAACCGTTGCTGGATCTGCTGTTTGAAGCGCAGCAGGTGCATCGCCAGCATTTCGA
TCCTCGTCAGGTGCAGGTCAGCACGTTGCTGCATATGGCGCGCCTAGGCCAATTGGGCCCGGGCATATGG
GTGTGAAATACCGCACAGATGCGTAAGGAGAAAATACCGCATCAGGCGCTCTTCCGCTTCCTCGCTCACT
GACTCGCTGCGCTCGGTCGTTCGGCTGCGGCGAGCGGTATCAGCTCACTCAAAGGCGGTAATACGGTTAT
CCACAGAATCAGGGGATAACGCAGGAAAGAACATGTGAGCAAAAGGCCAGCAAAAGGCCAGGAACCGTAA
AAAGGCCGCGTTGCTGGCGTTTTTCCATAGGCTCCGCCCCCCTGACGAGCATCACAAAAATCGACGCTCA
AGTCAGAGGTGGCGAAACCCGACAGGACTATAAAGATACCAGGCGTTTCCCCCTGGAAGCTCCCTCGTGC
GCTCTCCTGTTCCGACCCTGCCGCTTACCGGATACCTGTCCGCCTTTCTCCCTTCGGGAAGCGTGGCGCT
TTCTCATAGCTCACGCTGTAGGTATCTCAGTTCGGTGTAGGTCGTTCGCTCCAAGCTGGGCTGTGTGCAC
GAACCCCCCGTTCAGCCCGACCGCTGCGCCTTATCCGGTAACTATCGTCTTGAGTCCAACCCGGTAAGAC
ACGACTTATCGCCACTGGCAGCAGCCACTGGTAACAGGATTAGCAGAGCGAGGTATGTAGGCGGTGCTAC
AGAGTTCTTGAAGTGGTGGCCTAACTACGGCTACACTAGAAGGACAGTATTTGGTATCTGCGCTCTGCTG
AAGCCAGTTACCTTCGGAAAAAGAGTTGGTAGCTCTTGATCCGGCAAACAAACCACCGCTGGTAGCGGTG
GTTTTTTTGTTTGCAAGCAGCAGATTACGCGCAGAAAAAAAGGATCTCAAGAAGATCCTTTGATCTTTTC
TACGGGGTCTGACGCTCAGTGGAACGAAAACTCACGTTAAGGGATTTTGGTCATGAGATTATCAAAAAGG
ATCTTCACCTAGATCCTTTTAAATTAAAAATGAAGTTTTAAATCAATCTAAAGTATATATGAGTAAACTT
GGTCTGACAGTTACCAATGCTTAATCAGTGAGGCACCTATCTCAGCGATCTGTCTATTTCGTTCATCCAT
AGTTGCCTGACTCCCCGTCGTGTAGATAACTACGATACGGGAGGGCTTACCATCTGGCCCCAGTGCTGCA
ATGATACCGCGAGACCCACGCTCACCGGCTCCAGATTTATCAGCAATAAACCAGCCAGCCGGAAGGGCCG
AGCGCAGAAGTGGTCCTGCAACTTTATCCGCCTCCATCCAGTCTATTAATTGTTGCCGGGAAGCTAGAGT
AAGTAGTTCGCCAGTTAATAGTTTGCGCAACGTTGTTGCCATTGCTGCAGGCATCGTGGTGTCACGCTCG
TCGTTTGGTATGGCTTCATTCAGCTCCGGTTCCCAACGATCAAGGCGAGTTACATGATCCCCCATGTTGT
GCAAAAAAGCGGTTAGCTCCTTCGGTCCTCCGATCGTTGTCAGAAGTAAGTTGGCCGCAGTGTTATCACT
CATGGTTATGGCAGCACTGCATAATTCTCTTACTGTCATGCCATCCGTAAGATGCTTTTCTGTGACTGGT
GAGTACTCAACCAAGTCATTCTGAGAATAGTGTATGCGGCGACCGAGTTGCTCTTGCCCGGCGTCAACAC
GGGATAATACCGCGCCACATAGCAGAACTTTAAAAGTGCTCATCATTGGAAAACGTTCTTCGGGGCGAAA
ACTCTCAAGGATCTTACCGCTGTTGAGATCCAGTTCGATGTAACCCACTCGTGCACCCAACTGATCTTCA
GCATCTTTTACTTTCACCAGCGTTTCTGGGTGAGCAAAAACAGGAAGGCAAAATGCCGCAAAAAAGGGAA
TAAGGGCGACACGGAAATGTTGAATACTCATACTCTTCCTTTTTCAATATTATTGAAGCATTTATCAGGG
TTATTGTCTCATGAGCGGATACATATTTGAATGTATTTAGAAAAATAAACAAATAGGGGTTCCGCGCACA
TTTCCCCGAAAAGTGCCACCTGACGTCTAAGAAACCATTATTATCATGACATTAACCTATAAAAATAGGC
GTATCACGAG
Features (pLannotate 1.2.2; 14 found; start..end, strand, type, name):
    535..605     +  ncRNA          naRNA4 (fragment): Accession: RF02564 - Nucleoid-associated noncoding RNA 4 (CssrE)
    678..1955    -  CDS            ybhC: YBHC_ECOLI - Experimental evidence at protein level: Swiss-Prot protein existence level 1. Putative thioesterase. Does not bind pectin, and has no pectinesterase activity. From Escherichia coli (strain K12).
   2036..2134    -  CDS            TRA2_ECOLX (fragment): Protein predicted: Swiss-Prot protein existence level 4. Required for transposition of transposon Tn903. From Escherichia coli.
   2275..3090    -  CDS            KanR: aminoglycoside phosphotransferase; aph(3')-Ia; confers resistance to kanamycin in bacteria or G418 (Geneticin®) in eukaryotes
   3275..3373    +  CDS            TRA2_ECOLX (fragment): Protein predicted: Swiss-Prot protein existence level 4. Required for transposition of transposon Tn903. From Escherichia coli.
   3530..3695    +  promoter       araBAD promoter: araBAD; promoter of the L-arabinose operon of E. coli; the araC regulatory gene is transcribed in the opposite direction (Guzman et al., 1995)
   3866..4339    -  CDS            ybhB: YBHB_ECOLI - Experimental evidence at protein level: Swiss-Prot protein existence level 1. From Escherichia coli (strain K12).
   4401..5687    -  CDS            bioA: BIOA_ECOLI - Experimental evidence at protein level: Swiss-Prot protein existence level 1. Catalyzes the transfer of the alpha-amino group from S- adenosyl-L-methionine (SAM) to 7-keto-8-aminopelargonic acid (KAPA) to form 7,8-diaminopelargonic acid (DAPA). It is the only animotransferase known to utilize SAM as an amino donor (PubMed:1092681). Complements a bioU deletion in Synechocystis PCC 6803 (PubMed:32042199). From Escherichia coli (strain K12).
   5774..5911    +  CDS            bioB (fragment): BIOB_ECOLI - Experimental evidence at protein level: Swiss-Prot protein existence level 1. Catalyzes the conversion of dethiobiotin (DTB) to biotin by the insertion of a sulfur atom into dethiobiotin via a radical-based mechanism. From Escherichia coli (strain K12).
   5950..5996    +  misc_feature   bom (fragment): basis of mobility region from pBR322
   6182..6770    -  rep_origin     ori: high-copy-number ColE1/pMB1/pBR322/pUC origin of replication
   6941..7801    -  CDS            AmpR: β-lactamase; bla; confers resistance to ampicillin, carbenicillin, and related antibiotics
   7802..7906    -  promoter       AmpR promoter: bla
   7988..438     +  CDS            ybhJ (fragment) (across the origin): YBHJ_ECOLI - Protein inferred from homology: Swiss-Prot protein existence level 3. From Escherichia coli (strain K12).
