[The description below was written by a language model from this plasmid's Addgene catalogue record and pLannotate feature annotations shown in this document.]
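Description:
pTGV-Express-Kan SMR5917 is an empty bacterial expression backbone of 7,990 bp, belonging to the TGV family of transgenic vectors designed for single-copy gene expression from the Escherichia coli chromosome. It replicates as a plasmid in E. coli from a high-copy ColE1/pMB1-type origin, next to a fragment of the pBR322 bom region. The catalogue lists kanamycin as the selection. The feature table also shows an intact β-lactamase (AmpR) gene with its own promoter in the plasmid backbone, although ampicillin is not listed as a selection.

The working part of the vector is a cassette embedded in E. coli K-12 chromosomal sequence. On one side lie a ybhJ fragment and ybhC, and on the other ybhB, bioA and a fragment of bioB. These stretches presumably serve as homology arms that direct recombination of the intervening cassette into that region of the chromosome, though the record does not spell out the integration mechanism. Between them sit a Tn903-derived KanR gene (aph(3')-Ia), bracketed by short inverted remnants of the Tn903 transposase reading frame, and an arabinose-inducible araBAD (PBAD) promoter. The annotated promoter segment is relatively short, and no araC gene appears in the table, so regulation would presumably rely on the host's own araC. According to the depositor, PBAD is followed by a Shine-Dalgarno translation-initiation sequence, so a heterologous coding sequence inserted by restriction cloning gains both arabinose-controlled transcription and a ribosome-binding site. The cloning sites themselves are not annotated. KanR lies within the flanked cassette and would travel with the transgene as the marker for chromosomal integrants, whereas AmpR and the origin lie outside it.
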