Addgene plasmid #28038: pTGV-Express-Kan SMR5917
Purpose: (Empty Backbone)
Depositing lab: Susan Rosenberg. Depositing organization: Baylor College of Medicine. Publication: The TGV transgenic vectors for single-copy gene expression from the Escherichia coli chromosome. Gumbiner-Russo LM, Lombardo MJ, Ponder RG, Rosenberg SM. Gene. 2001 Jul 25. 273(1):97-104. 10.1016/S0378-1119(01)00565-0 PubMed 11483365.
Backbone
  Vector backbone: n/a
  Backbone size (bp): 7990
  Vector type: Bacterial Expression
Growth in bacteria
  Bacterial resistance: Kanamycin, 50 μg/mL
  Growth temperature: 37°C
  Growth strain: DH5alpha
  Copy number: Unknown
Gene/Insert
  Gene/Insert name: None
  Cloning method: Restriction Enzyme
  Sequencing primers: 5′ n/a
Terms and licenses: Academic/Nonprofit Terms; Industry Terms: Not Available to Industry
Depositor comments: pTGV-Express contains PBAD and also includes the Shine-Dalgarno prokaryotic translation-initiation sequence for expression of heterologous genes in E. coli.
How to cite: pTGV-Express-Kan SMR5917 was a gift from Susan Rosenberg (Addgene plasmid # 28038 ; http://n2t.net/addgene:28038 ; RRID:Addgene_28038)
