>Addgene plasmid #28038 | pTGV-Express-Kan SMR5917 | addgene partial sequence | sequence record 34357 | 28038 with pBAD-F
TCGCAACTCTCTACTGTTTCTCCATACCCGTTTTAGGAGGTACTGAGCATGCGTCTAGAGCTCGAGGTAG
ATCTGAAAGCTTGAATCGATGTACGTACTATACCGGTGCGAACGGGAAGGTAAAAAGACAAAAAGTTGTT
TTTAATACCTTTAAGTGATACCAGATGGCATTGCGCCATCTGGCAGAGTGATTAACTAAACATCGCAGTA
ATCGAGGCGCTTGCCAGAGAGTGGAAATGAACGTTAAACCCGACCATCGCGCCGCTGGCACCTTCATCGA
CATCAATACGTTCTATATCCAGCGCGTGAACGGTAAAAATGTAGCGATGAGTTTCGCCTTTCGGCGGTGC
TGCGCCATCGTACCCGGTTTTACCAAAGTCGGTACGCGTCTGCAAAACGCCGTCTGGCATTGCTACCAGA
CCAGAGCCAAACCCTTGCGGTAATACGCGGGTATCAGCGGGTAAGTTAACAACTACCCAGTGCCACCAGC
CGGAGCCGGTTGGCGCATCCGGGTCGTAGCAGGTGACAACAAAACTTTTCGTTCCCGCAGGAACATCATC
CCACGCCAGATGCGGTGAAATATTATCGCCATCGTAACCCATGCCGTTAAAGACATGACGATGCGGCAAT
TTATCGCCATCGCGCAGATCGTTACTGATGAGTTTCATGAACCCTCCTTTCTTGTTTGCAGAAAGTGTAG
CCAGAAACCCTCACGCGGACTTCTCGTTATTGGCAAAAAAATGTTTCATCCTGTACCGCGCGGTTAACCG
CTGCGGTCAGACGCTGCAACTGTTGC
